>Addgene plasmid #146191 | pCIneo-RLuc-BGG-PTC_E | depositor full sequence | sequence record 288636 | Full Sequence
TCAATATTGGCCATTAGCCATATTATTCATTGGTTATATAGCATAAATCAATATTGGCTATTGGCCATTG
CATACGTTGTATCTATATCATAATATGTACATTTATATTGGCTCATGTCCAATATGACCGCCATGTTGGC
ATTGATTATTGACTAGTTATTAATAGTAATCAATTACGGGGTCATTAGTTCATAGCCCATATATGGAGTT
CCGCGTTACATAACTTACGGTAAATGGCCCGCCTGGCTGACCGCCCAACGACCCCCGCCCATTGACGTCA
ATAATGACGTATGTTCCCATAGTAACGCCAATAGGGACTTTCCATTGACGTCAATGGGTGGAGTATTTAC
GGTAAACTGCCCACTTGGCAGTACATCAAGTGTATCATATGCCAAGTCCGCCCCCTATTGACGTCAATGA
CGGTAAATGGCCCGCCTGGCATTATGCCCAGTACATGACCTTACGGGACTTTCCTACTTGGCAGTACATC
TACGTATTAGTCATCGCTATTACCATGGTGATGCGGTTTTGGCAGTACACCAATGGGCGTGGATAGCGGT
TTGACTCACGGGGATTTCCAAGTCTCCACCCCATTGACGTCAATGGGAGTTTGTTTTGGCACCAAAATCA
ACGGGACTTTCCAAAATGTCGTAACAACTGCGATCGCCCGCCCCGTTGACGCAAATGGGCGGTAGGCGTG
TACGGTGGGAGGTCTATATAAGCAGAGCTCGTTTAGTGAACCGTCAGATCACTAGAAGCTTTATTGCGGT
AGTTTATCACAGTTAAATTGCTAACGCAGTCAGTGCTTCTGACACAACAGTCTCGAACTTAAGCTGCAGT
GACTCTCTTAAGGTAGCCTTGCAGAAGTTGGTCGTGAGGCACTGGGCAGGTAAGTATCAAGGTTACAAGA
CAGGTTTAAGGAGACCAATAGAAACTGGGCTTGTCGAGACAGAGAAGACTCTTGCGTTTCTGATAGGCAC
CTATTGGTCTTACTGACATCCACTTTGCCTTTCTCTCCACAGGTGTCCACTCCCAGTTCAATTACAGCTC
TTAAGGCTAGAGTACTTAATACGACTCACTATAGGCTAGCCACCATGACTTCGAAAGTTTATGATCCAGA
ACAAAGGAAACGGATGATAACTGGTCCGCAGTGGTGGGCCAGATGTAAACAAATGAATGTTCTTGATTCA
TTTATTAATTATTATGATTCAGAAAAACATGCAGAAAATGCTGTTATTTTTTTACATGGTAACGCGGCCT
CTTCTTATTTATGGCGACATGTTGTGCCACATATTGAGCCAGTAGCGCGGTGTATTATACCAGACCTTAT
TGGTATGGGCAAATCAGGCAAATCTGGTAATGGTTCTTATAGGTTACTTGATCATTACAAATATCTTACT
GCATGGTTTGAACTTCTTAATTTACCAAAGAAGATCATTTTTGTCGGCCATGATTGGGGTGCTTGTTTGG
CATTTCATTATAGCTATGAGCATCAAGATAAGATCAAAGCAATAGTTCACGCTGAAAGTGTAGTAGATGT
GATTGAATCATGGGATGAATGGCCTGATATTGAAGAGGATATTGCGTTGATCAAATCTGAAGAAGGAGAA
AAAATGGTTTTGGAGAATAACTTCTTCGTGGAAACCATGTTGCCATCAAAAATCATGAGAAAGTTAGAAC
CAGAAGAATTTGCAGCATATCTTGAACCATTCAAAGAGAAAGGTGAAGTTCGTCGTCCAACATTATCATG
GCCTCGTGAAATCCCGTTAGTAAAAGGTGGTAAACCTGACGTTGTACAAATTGTTAGGAATTATAATGCT
TATCTACGTGCAAGTGATGATTTACCAAAAATGTTTATTGAATCGGACCCAGGATTCTTTTCCAATGCTA
TTGTTGAAGGTGCCAAGAAGTTTCCTAATACTGAATTTGTCAAAGTAAAAGGTCTTCATTTTTCGCAAGA
AGATGCACCTGATGAAATGGGAAAATATATCAAATCGTTCGTTGAGCGAGTTCTCAAAAATGAACAACCT
CGAGACACCATGGTGCACCTGACTCCTGAGGAGAAGTCTGCCGTTACTGCCCTGTGGGGCAAGGTGAACG
TGGATGAAGTTGGTGGTGAGGCCCTGGGCAGGTTGGTATCAAGGTTACAAGACAGGTTTAAGGAGACCAA
TAGAAACTGGGCATGTGGAGACAGAGAAGACTCTTGGGTTTCTGATAGGCACTGACTCTCTCTGCCTATT
GGTCTATTTTCCCACCCTTAGGCTGCTGGTGGTCTACCCTTGGACCTAGAGATTCTTTGAGTCCTTTGGG
GATCTGTCCACTCCTGATGCTGTTATGGGCAACCCTAAGGTGAAGGCTCATGGCAAGAAAGTGCTCGGTG
CCTTTAGTGATGGCCTGGCTCACCTGGACAACCTCAAGGGCACCTTTGCCGCACTGAGTGAGCTGCACTG
TGACAAGCTGCACGTGGATCCTGAGAACTTCAGGGTGAGTCTATGGGACCCTTGATGTTTTCTTTCCCCT
TCTTTTCTATGGTTAAGTTCATGTCATAGGAAGGGGAGAAGTAACAGGGTACAGTTTAGAATGGGAAACA
GACGAATGATTGCATCAGTGTGGAAGTCTCAGGATCGTTTTAGTTTCTTTTATTTGCTGTTCATAACAAT
TGTTTTCTTTTGTTTAATTCTTGCTTTCTTTTTTTTTCTTCTCCGCAATTTTTACTATTATACTTAATGC
CTTAACATTGTGTATAACAAAAAGGAAATATCTCTGAGATACATTAAGTAACTTAAAAAAAAACTTTACA
CAGTCTGCCTAGTACATTACTATTTGGAATATATGTGTGCTTATTTGCATATTCATAATCTCCCTACTTT
ATTTTCTTTTATTTTTAATTGATACATAATCATTATACATATTTATGGGTTAAAGTGTAATGTTTTAATA
TGTGTACACATATTGACCAAATCAGGGTAATTTTGCATTTGTAATTTTAAAAAATGCTTTCTTCTTTTAA
TATACTTTTTTGTTTATCTTATTTCTAATACTTTCCCTAATCTCTTTCTTTCAGGGCAATAATGATACAA
TGTATCATGCCTCTTTGCACCATTCTAAAGAATAACAGTGATAATTTCTGGGTTAAGGCAATAGCAATAT
TTCTGCATATAAATATTTCTGCATATAAATTGTAACTGATGTAAGAGGTTTCATATTGCTAATAGCAGCT
ACAATCCAGCTACCATTCTGCTTTTATTTTATGGTTGGGATAAGGCTGGATTATTCTGAGTCCAAGCTAG
GCCCTTTTGCTAATCATGTTCATACCTCTTATCTTCCTCCCACAGCTCCTGGGCAACGTGCTGGTCTGTG
TGCTGGCCCATCACTTTGGCAAAGAATTCACCCCACCAGTGCAGGCTGCCTATCAGAAAGTGGTGGCTGG
TGTGGCTAATGCCCTGGCCCACAAGTATCACTAATCTAGAGTCGACCCGGGCGGCCGCTTCCCTTTAGTG
AGGGTTAATGCTTCGAGCAGACATGATAAGATACATTGATGAGTTTGGACAAACCACAACTAGAATGCAG
TGAAAAAAATGCTTTATTTGTGAAATTTGTGATGCTATTGCTTTATTTGTAACCATTATAAGCTGCAATA
AACAAGTTAACAACAACAATTGCATTCATTTTATGTTTCAGGTTCAGGGGGAGATGTGGGAGGTTTTTTA
AAGCAAGTAAAACCTCTACAAATGTGGTAAAATCCGATAAGGATCGATCCGGGCTGGCGTAATAGCGAAG
AGGCCCGCACCGATCGCCCTTCCCAACAGTTGCGCAGCCTGAATGGCGAATGG
[124 nt withheld, positions 3834-3957]
C
[91 nt withheld, positions 3959-4049]
A
[49 nt withheld, positions 4051-4099]
CCTTTGACGTTGGAGTCCACGTTCTTT
[37 nt withheld, positions 4127-4163]
ACCCTATCTCGGTCTATTCTTTTGATTTATAAGGGATTTTGCCGATTTCGGCCTATTGGTTAAAAAATGA
GCTGATTTAACAAAAATTTAACGCGAATTTTAACAAAATATTAACGCTTACAATTTCCTGATGCGGTATT
TTCTCCTTACGCATCTGTGCGGTATTTCACACCGCATACGCGGATCTGCGCAGCACCATGGCCTGAAATA
ACCTCTGAAAGAGGAACTTGGTTAGGTACCTTCTGAGGCGGAAAGAACCAGCTGTGGAATGTGTGTCAGT
TAGGGTGTGGAAAGTCCCCAGGCTCCCCAGCAGGCAGAAGTATGCAAAGCATGCATCTCAATTAGTCAGC
AACCAGGTGTGGAAAGTCCCCAGGCTCCCCAGCAGGCAGAAGTATGCAAAGCATGCATCTCAATTAGTCA
GCAACCATAGTCCCGCCCCTAACTCCGCCCATCCCGCCCCTAACTCCGCCCAGTTCCGCCCATTCTCCGC
CCCATGGCTGACTAATTTTTTTTATTTATGCAGAGGCCGAGGCCGCCTCGGCCTCTGAGCTATTCCAGAA
GTAGTGAGGAGGCTTTTTTGGAGGCCTAGGCTTTTGCAAAAAGCTTGATTCTTCTGACACAACAGTCTCG
AACTTAAGGCTAGAGCCACCATGATTGAACAAGATGGATTGCACGCAGGTTCTCCGGCCGCTTGGGTGGA
GAGGCTATTCGGCTATGACTGGGCACAACAGACAATCGGCTGCTCTGATGCCGCCGTGTTCCGGCTGTCA
GCGCAGGGGCGCCCGGTTCTTTTTGTCAAGACCGACCTGTCCGGTGCCCTGAATGAACTGCAGGACGAGG
CAGCGCGGCTATCGTGGCTGGCCACGACGGGCGTTCCTTGCGCAGCTGTGCTCGACGTTGTCACTGAAGC
GGGAAGGGACTGGCTGCTATTGGGCGAAGTGCCGGGGCAGGATCTCCTGTCATCTCACCTTGCTCCTGCC
GAGAAAGTATCCATCATGGCTGATGCAATGCGGCGGCTGCATACGCTTGATCCGGCTACCTGCCCATTCG
ACCACCAAGCGAAACATCGCATCGAGCGAGCACGTACTCGGATGGAAGCCGGTCTTGTCGATCAGGATGA
TCTGGACGAAGAGCATCAGGGGCTCGCGCCAGCCGAACTGTTCGCCAGGCTCAAGGCGCGCATGCCCGAC
GGCGAGGATCTCGTCGTGACCCATGGCGATGCCTGCTTGCCGAATATCATGGTGGAAAATGGCCGCTTTT
CTGGATTCATCGACTGTGGCCGGCTGGGTGTGGCGGACCGCTATCAGGACATAGCGTTGGCTACCCGTGA
TATTGCTGAAGAGCTTGGCGGCGAATGGGCTGACCGCTTCCTCGTGCTTTACGGTATCGCCGCTCCCGAT
TCGCAGCGCATCGCCTTCTATCGCCTTCTTGACGAGTTCTTCTGAGCGGGACTCTGGGGTTCGAAATGAC
CGACCAAGCGACGCCCAACCTGCCATCACGATGGCCGCAATAAAATATCTTTATTTTCATTACATCTGTG
TGTTGGTTTTTTGTGTGAATCGATAGCGATAAGGATCCGCGTATGGTGCACTCTCAGTACAATCTGCTCT
GATGCCGCATAGTTAAGCCAGCCCCGACACCCGCCAACACCCGCTGACGCGCCCTGACGGGCTTGTCTGC
TCCCGGCATCCGCTTACAGACAAGCTGTGACCGTCTCCGGGAGCTGCATGTGTCAGAGGTTTTCACCGTC
ATCACCGAAACGCGCGAGACGAAAGGGCCTCGTGATACGCCTATTTTTATAGGTTAATGTCATGATAATA
ATGGTTTCTTAGACGTCAGGTGGCACTTTTCGGGGAAATGTGCGCGGAACCCCTATTTGTTTATTTTTCT
AAATACATTCAAATATGTATCCGCTCATGAGACAATAACCCTGATAAATGCTTCAATAATATTGAAAAAG
GAAGAGTATGAGTATTCAACATTTCCGTGTCGCCCTTATTCCCTTTTTTGCGGCATTTTGCCTTCCTGTT
TTTGCTCACCCAGAAACGCTGGTGAAAGTAAAAGATGCTGAAGATCAGTTGGGTGCACGAGTGGGTTACA
TCGAACTGGATCTCAACAGCGGTAAGATCCTTGAGAGTTTTCGCCCCGAAGAACGTTTTCCAATGATGAG
CACTTTTAAAGTTCTGCTATGTGGCGCGGTATTATCCCGTATTGACGCCGGGCAAGAGCAACTCGGTCGC
CGCATACACTATTCTCAGAATGACTTGGTTGAGTACTCACCAGTCACAGAAAAGCATCTTACGGATGGCA
TGACAGTAAGAGAATTATGCAGTGCTGCCATAACCATGAGTGATAACACTGCGGCCAACTTACTTCTGAC
AACGATCGGAGGACCGAAGGAGCTAACCGCTTTTTTGCACAACATGGGGGATCATGTAACTCGCCTTGAT
CGTTGGGAACCGGAGCTGAATGAAGCCATACCAAACGACGAGCGTGACACCACGATGCCTGTAGCAATGG
CAACAACGTTGCGCAAACTATTAACTGGCGAACTACTTACTCTAGCTTCCCGGCAACAATTAATAGACTG
GATGGAGGCGGATAAAGTTGCAGGACCACTTCTGCGCTCGGCCCTTCCGGCTGGCTGGTTTATTGCTGAT
AAATCTGGAGCCGGTGAGCGTGGGTCTCGCGGTATCATTGCAGCACTGGGGCCAGATGGTAAGCCCTCCC
GTATCGTAGTTATCTACACGACGGGGAGTCAGGCAACTATGGATGAACGAAATAGACAGATCGCTGAGAT
AGGTGCCTCACTGATTAAGCATTGGTAACTGTCAGACCAAGTTTACTCATATATACTTTAGATTGATTTA
AAACTTCATTTTTAATTTAAAAGGATCTAGGTGAAGATCCTTTTTGATAATCTCATGACCAAAATCCCTT
AACGTGAGTTTTCGTTCCACTGAGCGTCAGACCCCGTAGAAAAGATCAAAGGATCTTCTTGAGATCCTTT
TTTTCTGCGCGTAATCTGCTGCTTGCAAACAAAAAAACCACCGCTACCAGCGGTGGTTTGTTTGCCGGAT
CAAGAGCTACCAACTCTTTTTCCGAAGGTAACTGGCTTCAGCAGAGCGCAGATACCAAATACTGTTCTTC
TAGTGTAGCCGTAGTTAGGCCACCACTTCAAGAACTCTGTAGCACCGCCTACATACCTCGCTCTGCTAAT
CCTGTTACCAGTGGCTGCTGCCAGTGGCGATAAGTCGTGTCTTACCGGGTTGGACTCAAGACGATAGTTA
CCGGATAAGGCGCAGCGGTCGGGCTGAACGGGGGGTTCGTGCACACAGCCCAGCTTGGAGCGAACGACCT
ACACCGAACTGAGATACCTACAGCGTGAGCTATGAGAAAGCGCCACGCTTCCCGAAGGGAGAAAGGCGGA
CAGGTATCCGGTAAGCGGCAGGGTCGGAACAGGAGAGCGCACGAGGGAGCTTCCAGGGGGAAACGCCTGG
TATCTTTATAGTCCTGTCGGGTTTCGCCACCTCTGACTTGAGCGTCGATTTTTGTGATGCTCGTCAGGGG
GGCGGAGCCTATGGAAAAACGCCAGCAACGCGGCCTTTTTACGGTTCCTGGCCTTTTGCTGGCCTTTTGC
TCACATGGCTCGACAGATCT
Features (pLannotate 1.2.2; 24 found; start..end, strand, type, name):
    140..517     +  enhancer       CMV enhancer: human cytomegalovirus immediate early enhancer
    518..729     +  promoter       CMV promoter: human cytomegalovirus (CMV) immediate early promoter
    890..1022    +  intron         chimeric intron: chimera between introns from human β-globin and immunoglobulin heavy chain genes
   1067..1085    +  promoter       T7 promoter: promoter for bacteriophage T7 RNA polymerase
   1095..2027    +  CDS            LUCI_RENRE: Experimental evidence at protein level: Swiss-Prot protein existence level 1. Upon binding the substrate, the enzyme catalyzes an oxygenation, producing a very short-lived hydroperoxide that cyclizes into a dioxetanone structure, which collapses, releasing a CO(2) molecule. The spontaneous breakdown of the dioxetanone releases the energy (about 50 kcal/mole) that is necessary to generate the excited state of the coelenteramide product, which is the singlet form of the monoanion. In vivo the product undergoes the process of nonradiative energy transfer to an accessory protein, a green fluoresce
   2040..2135    +  CDS            HBB (fragment): HBB_HUMAN - Experimental evidence at protein level: Swiss-Prot protein existence level 1. [Spinorphin]: functions as an endogenous inhibitor of enkephalin-degrading enzymes such as DPP3, and as a selective antagonist of the P2RX3 receptor which is involved in pain signaling, these properties implicate it as a regulator of pain and inflammation. From Homo sapiens (Human).
   2167..2481    +  CDS            HBB (fragment): HBB_HAPGR - Experimental evidence at protein level: Swiss-Prot protein existence level 1. Involved in oxygen transport from the lung to the various peripheral tissues. From Hapalemur griseus (Gray gentle lemur) (Eastern lesser bamboo lemur).
   2485..2573    +  intron         β-globin intron (fragment): internally truncated intron from human β-globin
   2944..3335    +  intron         β-globin intron (fragment): internally truncated intron from human β-globin
   3339..3461    +  CDS            HBB: HBB_COLGU - Experimental evidence at transcript level: Swiss-Prot protein existence level 2. Involved in oxygen transport from the lung to the various peripheral tissues. From Colobus guereza (Mantled guereza) (Eastern black-and-white colobus monkey).
   3492..3509    -  promoter       T3 promoter (fragment): promoter for bacteriophage T3 RNA polymerase
   3527..3648    -  polyA_signal   SV40 poly(A) signal: SV40 polyadenylation signal
   3671..3739    -  CDS            large T antigen (fragment): large T antigen from SV40 (simian virus 40)
   3763..3830    +  CDS            lacZα (fragment): LacZα fragment of β-galactosidase; lacZ fragment
   3834..4262    +  rep_origin     f1 ori (sequence partly withheld): f1 bacteriophage origin of replication; arrow indicates direction of (+) strand synthesis
   4290..4341    -  misc_feature   bom (fragment): basis of mobility region from pBR322
   4406..4763    +  promoter       SV40 promoter: SV40 enhancer and early promoter
   4814..5605    +  CDS            neo: KKA2_KLEPN - Also known as kan, nptII. Experimental evidence at protein level: Swiss-Prot protein existence level 1. Resistance to kanamycin, neomycin, paromomycin, ribostamycin, butirosin and gentamicin B. From Klebsiella pneumoniae.
   5672..5720    +  polyA_signal   poly(A) signal: synthetic polyadenylation signal
   5740..5794    -  misc_feature   bom (fragment): basis of mobility region from pBR322
   5896..5931    -  CDS            rop (fragment): Rop protein, which maintains plasmids at low copy number; rop
   6026..6130    +  promoter       AmpR promoter: bla
   6131..6991    +  CDS            AmpR: β-lactamase; bla; confers resistance to ampicillin, carbenicillin, and related antibiotics
   7162..7750    +  rep_origin     ori: high-copy-number ColE1/pMB1/pBR322/pUC origin of replication
