[The description below was written by a language model from this plasmid's Addgene catalogue record and pLannotate feature annotations shown in this document.]
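Description:
pCIneo-RLuc-BGG-PTC_E is a 7.8 kb mammalian expression plasmid built on the pCI-neo backbone. It carries a Renilla luciferase–β-globin reporter with a premature termination codon (PTC). In bacteria it is maintained at high copy through a ColE1/pUC-type origin and selected with ampicillin via the β-lactamase gene; an f1 origin is also present. For mammalian cells, the backbone supplies a neomycin phosphotransferase cassette driven by the SV40 enhancer/early promoter and ended by a synthetic poly(A) signal, which would allow G418 selection of stable transfectants.

The expression unit starts with the human CMV immediate-early enhancer and promoter, followed by the pCI-neo chimeric intron and a T7 promoter. Next comes the Renilla luciferase coding sequence, placed directly upstream of the human β-globin gene (HBB, here called BGG). The depositor notes that the globin segment derives from genomic DNA, and the annotation agrees: HBB coding fragments are interrupted by β-globin intron sequence, so the transcript must be spliced. Some exon fragments are labelled with primate orthologues, which probably reflects automated similarity matching, since the record lists the insert as human. An SV40 poly(A) signal follows the insert.

The exact position of the PTC within β-globin is not given in the record, nor is the meaning of the "_E" suffix. Because introns lie downstream of an early stop codon, this type of mRNA is a classic substrate for nonsense-mediated mRNA decay (NMD). The associated publication concerns the role of the SMG5–SMG7 heterodimer in NMD, so the plasmid most likely serves as an NMD reporter in transfected human cells. The record does not describe specific assay formats.
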