Addgene plasmid #146191: pCIneo-RLuc-BGG-PTC_E
Purpose: Mammalian Expression of BGG-PTC
Depositing lab: Elisa Izaurralde. Depositing organization: Max Planck Institute for Developmental Biology. Publication: An unusual arrangement of two 14-3-3-like domains in the SMG5-SMG7 heterodimer is required for efficient nonsense-mediated mRNA decay. Jonas S, Weichenrieder O, Izaurralde E. Genes Dev. 2013 Jan 15;27(2):211-25. doi: 10.1101/gad.206672.112. PubMed 23348841.
Backbone
  Vector backbone: pCI-neo
  Vector type: Mammalian Expression
Growth in bacteria
  Bacterial resistance: Ampicillin, 100 μg/mL
  Growth temperature: 37°C
  Growth strain: DH5alpha
  Copy number: High Copy
Gene/Insert
  Gene/Insert name: BGG-PTC (alt name: HBB)
  Species: H. sapiens (human)
  Entrez Gene: HBB (a.k.a. CD113t-C, ECYT6, beta-globin)
  Cloning method: Unknown
Terms and licenses: Academic/Nonprofit Terms; Industry Terms: Not Available to Industry
Depositor comments: genomic DNA extracted from NCBI: NT_009237.18 Plasmids from this collection were made available to the research community and donated after the lab closed. Please note that the sequence provided by the depositing laboratory may be theoretical/predicted or based on Sanger sequencing results. There may be discrepancies between sequencing results obtained by Addgene and the depositor sequence. If an Addgene verified sequence is not available, please contact before placing your order to request that our lab fully sequence the plasmid.
How to cite: pCIneo-RLuc-BGG-PTC_E was a gift from Elisa Izaurralde (Addgene plasmid # 146191 ; http://n2t.net/addgene:146191 ; RRID:Addgene_146191)
